Addgene plasmid #145715: pGBW-m4046956
Purpose: Bacterial Expression plasmid for SARS-CoV-2 nsp7
Depositing lab: Ginkgo Bioworks & Benjie Chen. Depositing organization: Ginkgo Bioworks.
Backbone
  Vector backbone: ori-013 - marker | cmR
  Backbone size w/o insert (bp): 1462
  Vector type: Bacterial Expression
Growth in bacteria
  Bacterial resistance: Chloramphenicol, 25 μg/mL
  Growth temperature: 30°C
  Growth strain: DH5alpha
  Copy number: High Copy
Gene/Insert
  Gene/Insert name: SARS-CoV-2 nsp7
  Species: Escherichia coli str. K-12 substr. MG1655; Severe acute respiratory syndrome coronavirus 2
  Insert size (bp): 242
  Mutation: wt
  Entrez Gene: ORF1ab (a.k.a. GU280_gp01)
  Promoter: Promoter | pT7 ; Operator | lacO ; RBS | T7_rbs ; Start Codon | ATG
  Tag / fusion protein: Cleavable TEV;Myc (C terminal on backbone)
  Cloning method: Unknown
Resource information
  A portion of this plasmid was derived from a plasmid made by: GinkgoBioworks
Depositor comments: NCBI Reference Sequence: YP_009725303.1
How to cite: pGBW-m4046956 was a gift from Ginkgo Bioworks & Benjie Chen (Addgene plasmid # 145715)
