[The description below was written by a language model from this plasmid's Addgene catalogue record and pLannotate feature annotations shown in this document.]
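Description:
pGBW-m4046956 is a compact bacterial expression plasmid of roughly 2 kb, designed to produce the SARS-CoV-2 non-structural protein nsp7 in E. coli. It is built on a minimal synthetic backbone consisting of little more than a high-copy ColE1/pMB1/pUC-type origin of replication and a chloramphenicol acetyltransferase (cat) gene driven by its own cat promoter. The cat gene provides chloramphenicol selection and is followed by a minimal lambda t0 transcription terminator.

The expression cassette sits at the start of the sequence. A T7 promoter is immediately followed by a lac operator and the efficient ribosome binding site from phage T7 gene 10, with an ATG start codon supplied by the vector. Transcription therefore depends on T7 RNA polymerase, so protein production requires a host that supplies this polymerase. The operator allows repression by lac repressor and induction with IPTG or lactose. No lacI gene is annotated on the plasmid, so the repressor would have to come from the host.

The insert is recorded as wild-type nsp7, a small (about 240 bp) segment of the viral ORF1ab polyprotein gene. According to the catalogue entry it is fused at its C terminus to a backbone-encoded Myc epitope tag preceded by a TEV protease cleavage site, which allows detection or capture and later removal of the tag. The automated feature table does not annotate the nsp7 coding region or the tag, which presumably lie in the unannotated stretch between the ribosome binding site and the origin. No terminator is annotated directly downstream of that region. The listing of E. coli K-12 as a second insert species is not explained in the record. The stated purpose is bacterial expression of nsp7.
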