Features (pLannotate 1.2.2; 7 found; start..end, strand, type, name):
     20..38      +  promoter       T7 promoter: promoter for bacteriophage T7 RNA polymerase
     39..63      +  protein_bind   lac operator: The lac repressor binds to the lac operator to inhibit transcription in E. coli. This inhibition can be relieved by adding lactose or isopropyl-β-D-thiogalactopyranoside (IPTG). lac repressor encoded by lacI
     78..100     +  RBS            RBS: efficient ribosome binding site from bacteriophage T7 gene 10 (Olins and Rangwala, 1989)
    521..1109    +  rep_origin     ori: high-copy-number ColE1/pMB1/pBR322/pUC origin of replication
   1117..1214    +  promoter       cat promoter: promoter of the E. coli cat gene encoding chloramphenicol acetyltransferase
   1215..1871    +  CDS            cat: CAT_ECOLX - Experimental evidence at protein level: Swiss-Prot protein existence level 1. This enzyme is an effector of chloramphenicol resistance in bacteria. From Escherichia coli. This protein is used as a marker in many commonly used cloning vectors, such as pACYC184.
   1945..1979    +  terminator     lambda t0 terminator: minimal transcription terminator from phage lambda (Scholtissek and Grosse, 1987)
>Addgene plasmid #145715 | pGBW-m4046956 | depositor full sequence | sequence record 287892 | Full Sequence
GATCTCGATCCCGCGAAATTAATACGACTCACTATAGGGGAATTGTGAGCGGATAACAATTCCCCTCTAG
AAATAATTTTGTTTAACTTTAAGAAGGAGACTCTTCTATGAAAATGTCAGATGTAAAGTGCACATCAGTA
GTCTTACTCTCAGTTTTGCAACAACTCAGAGTAGAATCATCATCTAAATTGTGGGCTCAATGTGTCCAGT
TACACAATGACATTCTCTTAGCTAAAGATACTACTGAAGCCTTTGAAAAAATGGTTTCACTACTTTCTGT
TTTGCTTTCCATGCAGGGTGCTGTAGACATAAACAAGCTTTGTGAAGAAATGCTGGACAACAGGGCAACC
TTAGAGAACCTGTACTTTCAAAGCGAGCAGAAGCTTATTTCCGAAGAAGATCTCTAACCGGCTTATCGGT
CAGTTTCACCTGATTTACGTAAAAACCCGCTTCGGCGGGTTTTTGCTTTTGGAGGGGCAGAAAGATGAAT
GACTGTCCACGACGCTATACCCAAAAGAAATTGAGATCCTTTTTTTCTGCGCGTAATCTGCTGCTTGCAA
ACAAAAAAACCACCGCTACCAGCGGTGGTTTGTTTGCCGGATCAAGAGCTACCAACTCTTTTTCCGAAGG
TAACTGGCTTCAGCAGAGCGCAGATACCAAATACTGTTCTTCTAGTGTAGCCGTAGTTAGGCCACCACTT
CAAGAACTCTGTAGCACCGCCTACATACCTCGCTCTGCTAATCCTGTTACCAGTGGCTGCTGCCAGTGGC
GATAAGTCGTGTCTTACCGGGTTGGACTCAAGACGATAGTTACCGGATAAGGCGCAGCGGTCGGGCTGAA
CGGGGGGTTCGTGCACACAGCCCAGCTTGGAGCGAACGACCTACACCGAACTGAGATACCTACAGCGTGA
GCTATGAGAAAGCGCCACGCTTCCCGAAGGGAGAAAGGCGGACAGGTATCCGGTAAGCGGCAGGGTCGGA
ACAGGAGAGCGCACGAGGGAGCTTCCAGGGGGAAACGCCTGGTATCTTTATAGTCCTGTCGGGTTTCGCC
ACCTCTGACTTGAGCGTCGATTTTTGTGATGCTCGTCAGGGGGGCGGAGCCTATGGAAATTGATCGGGCA
CGTAAGAGGTTCCAACTTTCACCATAATGAAATAAGATCACTACCGGGCGTATTTTTTGAGTTATCGAGA
TTTTCAGGAGCTAAGGAAGCTAAAATGGAGAAAAAAATCACTGGATATACCACCGTTGATATATCCCAAT
GGCATCGTAAAGAACATTTTGAGGCATTTCAGTCAGTTGCTCAATGTACCTATAACCAGACCGTTCAGCT
GGATATTACGGCCTTTTTAAAGACCGTAAAGAAAAATAAGCACAAGTTTTATCCGGCCTTTATTCACATT
CTTGCCCGCCTGATGAATGCTCATCCGGAATTTCGTATGGCAATGAAAGACGGTGAGCTGGTGATATGGG
ATAGTGTTCACCCTTGTTACACCGTTTTCCATGAGCAAACTGAAACGTTTTCATCGCTCTGGAGTGAATA
CCACGACGATTTCCGGCAGTTTCTACACATATATTCGCAAGATGTGGCGTGTTACGGTGAAAACCTGGCC
TATTTCCCTAAAGGGTTTATTGAGAATATGTTTTTCGTTTCAGCCAATCCCTGGGTGAGTTTCACCAGTT
TTGATTTAAACGTGGCCAATATGGACAACTTCTTCGCCCCCGTTTTCACCATGGGCAAATATTATACGCA
AGGCGACAAGGTGCTGATGCCGCTGGCGATTCAGGTTCATCATGCCGTTTGTGATGGCTTCCATGTCGGC
AGAATGCTTAATGAATTACAACAGTACTGCGATGAGTGGCAGGGCGGGGCGTAATTTGATATCGAGCTCG
CTTGGACTCCTGTTGATAGATCCAGTAATGACCTCAGAACTCCATCTGGATTTGTTCAGAACGCTCGGTT
GCCGCCGGGCGTTTTTTATTGGT
